Addgene plasmid #83070: pCD-Sub69-NleG6-3 EHEC
Purpose: Expresses the cDHFR-link2-His6-MBP- NleG6-3 EHEC in E.coli
Depositing lab: Gali Prag. Publication: A bacterial genetic selection system for ubiquitylation cascade discovery. Levin-Kravets O, Tanner N, Shohat N, Attali I, Keren-Kaplan T, Shusterman A, Artzi S, Varvak A, Reshef Y, Shi X, Zucker O, Baram T, Katina C, Pilzer I, Ben-Aroya S, Prag G. Nat Methods. 2016 Nov;13(11):945-952. doi: 10.1038/nmeth.4003. Epub 2016 Oct 3. PubMed 27694912.
Backbone
  Vector backbone: pCDFDuet-1
  Backbone size w/o insert (bp): 4929
  Total vector size (bp): 5388
  Modifications to backbone: The pCD-Sub vector was constructed based on a pCDF-duet vector. The T7 promoter was substituted with pLtetO-1. The cDHFR fragment (residues 109-187) was PCR-amplified and sub-cloned under the pLtetO1 promoter at the MluI and AscI endonuclease recognition sites (the AscI site was inserted by PCR). A second linker (linker2; as indicated in Figure 4B); was fused to the N-terminus of MBP (Maltose Binding Protein) and cloned into the AscI site. Substrates were PCR-amplified and sub-cloned into SacII and SpeI sites downstream and in-frame with the cDHFR-linker2-MBP. In some vectors the MBP was removed. Some vectors were prepared by complete chemical synthesis assembly (Gibson et al, 2009).
  Vector type: Bacterial Expression
Growth in bacteria
  Bacterial resistance: Spectinomycin, 50 μg/mL
  Growth temperature: 37°C
  Growth strain: DH5alpha
  Copy number: Unknown
Gene/Insert
  Gene/Insert name: NleG6-3
  Species: EHEC
  Mutation: WT
  Tag / fusion protein: cDHFR- link1-His6-MBP
Terms and licenses: Academic/Nonprofit Terms; Industry Terms: Not Available to Industry
How to cite: pCD-Sub69-NleG6-3 EHEC was a gift from Gali Prag (Addgene plasmid # 83070)
