[The description below was written by a language model from this plasmid's Addgene catalogue record and pLannotate feature annotations shown in this document.]
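Description:
pCD-Sub69-NleG6-3 EHEC is a bacterial expression plasmid derived from pCDFDuet-1, built as the "substrate" vector of a genetic selection system in E. coli for discovering and studying ubiquitylation cascades. It replicates from the CloDF13 (CDF) origin, which is compatible with other common plasmid origins and so allows it to be maintained in the same cell as additional plasmids. Selection relies on the aadA aminoglycoside adenylyltransferase gene (SmR), annotated here downstream of a bla-type promoter, which confers spectinomycin and streptomycin resistance.

In the payload, the original T7 promoter of the Duet backbone has been replaced by PLtetO-1, a phage lambda PL derivative carrying tet operator sites. This promoter drives a single fusion open reading frame. The frame begins with the C-terminal fragment of mouse dihydrofolate reductase (cDHFR, residues 109-187), followed by a linker, a His6 tag and a cytosolic maltose binding protein lacking its signal sequence. The EHEC effector NleG6-3 (wild type) is cloned in frame downstream. The catalogue names the linker inconsistently, as link1 in one field and link2 in another.

The split-DHFR fragment suggests a protein-fragment complementation readout, though the record does not describe the partner fragment or how the selection operates. MBP and His6 are standard solubility and affinity-purification tags.

The feature table annotates the promoter, DHFR fragment, MBP, resistance marker and origin, but not NleG6-3 itself. The insert presumably lies in the unannotated stretch after MBP. The deposited sequence is 4,153 nt, noticeably shorter than the 5,388 bp total size listed in the catalogue, and the record does not explain this discrepancy.
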