Features (pLannotate 1.2.2; 6 found; start..end, strand, type, name):
    153..226     +  promoter       PLtetO-1 promoter: modified phage lambda PL promoter with tet operator sites (Lutz and Bujard, 1997)
    257..496     +  CDS            DHFR (fragment): mouse dihydrofolate reductase; Mus musculus Dhfr
    655..1753    +  CDS            MBP (fragment): maltose binding protein from E. coli; malE (mutated); This version of the gene does not encode a signal sequence, so MBP will remain in the cytosol.
   2485..3276    -  CDS            SmR: aminoglycoside adenylyltransferase (Murphy, 1985); aadA; confers resistance to spectinomycin and streptomycin
   3277..3368    -  promoter       AmpR promoter: bla
   3416..1       -  rep_origin     CloDF13 ori (across the origin): Plasmids containing the CloDF13 (CDF) origin of replication can be propagated in E. coli cells that contain additional plasmids with compatible origins.
>Addgene plasmid #83070 | pCD-Sub69-NleG6-3 EHEC | depositor full sequence | sequence record 172537 | pCD-Sub69-NleG6-3 EHEC sequence 4153 bps
CTTTTCTACTGAACCGCTCTAGATTTCAGTGCAATTTATCTCTTCAAATGTAGCACCGTCGACGCAATTC
CGACGTCTAAGAAACCATTATTATCATGACATTAACCTATAAAAATAGGCGTATCACGAGGCCCTTTCGT
CTTCACCTCGAGTCCCTATCAGTGATAGAGATTGACATCCCTATCAGTGATAGAGATACTGAGCACATCA
GCAGGACGCACTGACCGAATTCATTAAAGAGGAGAAAACGCGTATGAGTAAAGTAGACATGGTTTGGATA
GTCGGAGGCAGTTCTGTTTACCAGGAAGCCATGAATCAACCAGGCCACCTCAGACTCTTTGTGACAAGGA
TCATGCAGGAATTTGAAAGTGACACGTTTTTCCCAGAAATTGATTTGGGGAAATATAAACTTCTCCCAGA
ATACCCAGGCGTCCTCTCTGAGGTCCAGGAGGAAAAAGGCATCAAGTATAAGTTTGAAGTCTACGAGAAG
AAAGACAGGCGCGCCGGCGGCTCAGCGGGCTCGGGAAGCGGAGCGGGATCTGGCAGCGGCGGTAGCGCAG
GCAGCAGCGGGTCAAGCGGTGCCTCGAGCGGCAGGCGCGCCCTGCAGATGGGCAGCAGCCATCACCATCA
TCACCACAGCCAGGATCCGAATTCGAAAATCGAAGAAGGTAAACTGGTAATCTGGATTAACGGCGATAAA
GGCTATAACGGTCTCGCTGAAGTCGGTAAGAAATTCGAGAAAGATACCGGAATTAAAGTCACCGTTGAGC
ATCCGGATAAACTGGAAGAGAAATTCCCACAGGTTGCGGCAACTGGCGATGGCCCTGACATTATCTTCTG
GGCACACGACCGCTTTGGTGGCTACGCTCAATCTGGCCTGTTGGCTGAAATCACCCCGGACAAAGCGTTC
CAGGACAAGCTGTATCCGTTTACCTGGGATGCCGTACGTTACAACGGCAAGCTGATTGCTTACCCGATCG
CTGTTGAAGCGTTATCGCTGATTTATAACAAAGATCTGCTGCCGAACCCGCCAAAAACCTGGGAAGAGAT
CCCGGCGCTGGATAAAGAACTGAAAGCGAAAGGTAAGAGCGCGCTGATGTTCAACCTGCAAGAACCGTAC
TTCACCTGGCCGCTGATTGCTGCTGACGGGGGTTATGCGTTCAAGTATGAAAACGGCAAGTACGACATTA
AAGACGTGGGCGTGGATAACGCTGGCGCGAAAGCGGGTCTGACCTTCCTGGTTGACCTGATTAAAAACAA
ACACATGAATGCAGACACCGATTACTCCATCGCAGAAGCTGCCTTTAATAAAGGCGAAACAGCGATGACC
ATCAACGGCCCGTGGGCATGGTCCAACATCGACACCAGCAAAGTGAATTATGGTGTAACGGTACTGCCGA
CCTTCAAGGGTCAACCATCCAAACCGTTCGTTGGCGTGCTGAGCGCAGGTATTAACGCCGCCAGTCCGAA
CAAAGAGCTGGCAAAAGAGTTCCTCGAAAACTATCTGCTGACTGATGAAGGTCTGGAAGCGGTTAATAAA
GACAAACCGCTGGGTGCCGTAGCGCTGAAGTCTTACGAGGAAGAGTTGGCGAAAGATCCACGTATTGCCG
CCACAATGGAAAACGCCCAGAAAGGTGAAATCATGCCGAACATCCCGCAGATGTCCGCTTTCTGGTATGC
CGTGCGTACTGCGGTGATCAACGCCGCCAGCGGTCGTCAGACTGTCGATGAAGCCCTGAAAGACGCGCAG
ACTAATTCGAGCTCGAACAACAACAACAATAACAATAACAACAACCTCGGGATCGATACGACCCTGGAAG
TTCTGTTCCAGGGGCCCCCGCGGATGGAGAGAAGGGCTGTGGCTCTGGAAAGGCAATTAAATGGAGGTGT
CGATTTTTTAAGGAGTGTTAATAACTATTTTCAGAGTGTCATGGCAGAACACAGAGAAAATAAAACAAGT
AATAAAATATTAATGGAAAAAATAAATTCCTGTGTATTTGGAACGGATTCTAATCACTTTTCTTGCCCGG
AGTCATTTTTGACATGCCCGATAACGCTGGACACACCTGCGAATGGAGTGTTCATGAGAAACTCACAAGG
TGCTGAGATATGCTCTCTATATGATAAGGACACGTTAGTGCAACTTGTTGAAACTGGTGGAGCTCATCCT
CTGAGTCGAGAACCTATAACAGAATCAATGATTATGAGAAAAGACGAATGTCACTTTGATTCAAAAAAAG
AATCCTTTGTTGCAAGTGATGCTTAAACTAGTTTAAGCATCACTTGCAACAAAGAGTGACAGAGGCCGAT
CCTTGGCGCCATAGTCGGCCGCGAGAAGCACACGGTCACACTGCTTCCGGTAGTCAATAACCCGGTGCAC
CACCAGTAGACATACGCGGCTATTTAACGACCCTGCCCTGAACCGACGACCGGGTCATCGTGGCCGGATC
TTGCGGCCCCTCGGCTTGAACGAATTGTTAGACATTATTTGCCGACTACCTTGGTGATCTCGCCTTTCAC
GTAGTGGACAAATTCTTCCAACTGATCTGCGCGCGAGGCCAAGCGATCTTCTTCTTGTCCAAGATAAGCC
TGTCTAGCTTCAAGTATGACGGGCTGATACTGGGCCGGCAGGCGCTCCATTGCCCAGTCGGCAGCGACAT
CCTTCGGCGCGATTTTGCCGGTTACTGCGCTGTACCAAATGCGGGACAACGTAAGCACTACATTTCGCTC
ATCGCCAGCCCAGTCGGGCGGCGAGTTCCATAGCGTTAAGGTTTCATTTAGCGCCTCAAATAGATCCTGT
TCAGGAACCGGATCAAAGAGTTCCTCCGCCGCTGGACCTACCAAGGCAACGCTATGTTCTCTTGCTTTTG
TCAGCAAGATAGCCAGATCAATGTCGATCGTGGCTGGCTCGAAGATACCTGCAAGAATGTCATTGCGCTG
CCATTCTCCAAATTGCAGTTCGCGCTTAGCTGGATAACGCCACGGAATGATGTCGTCGTGCACAACAATG
GTGACTTCTACAGCGCGGAGAATCTCGCTCTCTCCAGGGGAAGCCGAAGTTTCCAAAAGGTCGTTGATCA
AAGCTCGCCGCGTTGTTTCATCAAGCCTTACGGTCACCGTAACCAGCAAATCAATATCACTGTGTGGCTT
CAGGCCGCCATCCACTGCGGAGCCGTACAAATGTACGGCCAGCAACGTCGGTTCGAGATGGCGCTCGATG
ACGCCAACTACCTCTGATAGTTGAGTCGATACTTCGGCGATCACCGCTTCCCTCATACTCTTCCTTTTTC
AATATTATTGAAGCATTTATCAGGGTTATTGTCTCATGAGCGGATACATATTTGAATGTATTTAGAAAAA
TAAACAAATAGCTAGCTCACTCGGTCGCTACGCTCCGGGCGTGAGACTGCGGCGGGCGCTGCGGACACAT
ACAAAGTTACCCACAGATTCCGTGGATAAGCAGGGGACTAACATGTGAGGCAAAACAGCAGGGCCGCGCC
GGTGGCGTTTTTCCATAGGCTCCGCCCTCCTGCCAGAGTTCACATAAACAGACGCTTTTCCGGTGCATCT
GTGGGAGCCGTGAGGCTCAACCATGAATCTGACAGTACGGGCGAAACCCGACAGGACTTAAAGATCCCCA
CCGTTTCCGGCGGGTCGCTCCCTCTTGCGCTCTCCTGTTCCGACCCTGCCGTTTACCGGATACCTGTTCC
GCCTTTCTCCCTTACGGGAAGTGTGGCGCTTTCTCATAGCTCACACACTGGTATCTCGGCTCGGTGTAGG
TCGTTCGCTCCAAGCTGGGCTGTAAGCAAGAACTCCCCGTTCAGCCCGACTGCTGCGCCTTATCCGGTAA
CTGTTCACTTGAGTCCAACCCGGAAAAGCACGGTAAAACGCCACTGGCAGCAGCCATTGGTAACTGGGAG
TTCGCAGAGGATTTGTTTAGCTAAACACGCGGTTGCTCTTGAAGTGTGCGCCAAAGTCCGGCTACACTGG
AAGGACAGATTTGGTTGCTGTGCTCTGCGAAAGCCAGTTACCACGGTTAAGCAGTTCCCCAACTGACTTA
ACCTTCGATCAAACCACCTCCCCAGGTGGTTTTTTCGTTTACAGGGCAAAAGATTACGCGCAGAAAAAAA
GGATCTCAAGAAGATCCTTTGAT
