>Addgene plasmid #83070 | pCD-Sub69-NleG6-3 EHEC | addgene partial sequence | sequence record 164021 | pBRforEco 5'-AATAGGCGTATCACGAGGC-3'
TATCAGTGATAGAGATTGACATCCCTATCAGTGATAGAGATACTGAGCACATCAGCAGGACGCACTGACC
GAATTCATTAAAGAGGAGAAAACGCGTATGAGTAAAGTAGACATGGTTTGGATAGTCGGAGGCAGTTCTG
TTTACCAGGAAGCCATGAATCAACCAGGCCACCTCAGACTCTTTGTGACAAGGATCATGCAGGAATTTGA
AAGTGACACGTTTTTCCCAGAAATTGATTTGGGGAAATATAAACTTCTCCCAGAATACCCAGGCGTCCTC
TCTGAGGTCCAGGAGGAAAAAGGCATCAAGTATAAGTTTGAAGTCTACGAGAAGAAAGACAGGCGCGCCG
GCGGCTCAGCGGGCTCGGGAAGCGGAGCGGGATCTGGCAGCGGCGGTAGCGCAGGCAGCAGCGGGTCAAG
CGGTGCCTCGAGCGGCAGGCGCGCCCTGCAGATGGGCAGCAGCCATCACCATCATCACCACAGCCAGGAT
CCGAATTCGAAAATCGAAGAAGGTAAACTGGTAATCTGGATTAACGGCGATAAAGGCTATAACGGTCTCG
CTGAAGTCGGTAAGAAATTCGAGAAAGATACCGGAATTAAAGTCACCGTTGAGCATCCGGATAAACTGGA
AGAGAAATTCCCACAGGTTGCGGCAACTGGCGATGGCCCTGACATTATCTTCTGGGCACACGACCGCTTT
GGTGGCTACGCTCAATCTGGCCTGTTGGCTGAAATCACCCCGGACAAAGCGTTCCAGGACAAGCTGTATC
CGTTTACCTGGGATGCCGTACGTTACAACGGCAAGCTGATTGCTTACCCGATCGCTGTTGAAGCGTTATC
GCTGATTTATAACAAAGATCTGCTGCCGAACCCGCCAAAAACCTGGGAAGAGATCCCGGCGCTGGATAAA
GAACTGAAAGCGAAAGGTAAGAGCGCGCTGATGTTCAACCTGCAAGAACCGTACTTCACCTGGCCGCTGA
TTGCTGCTGACGGGGGTTATGCGTTCAAGTATGAAAACGGCA
