>Addgene plasmid #83070 | pCD-Sub69-NleG6-3 EHEC | addgene partial sequence | sequence record 165221 | MBP-F 5'-GATGAAGCCCTGAAAGACGCGCAG-3'
AATAACAATAACAACAACCTCGGGATCGATACGACCCTGGAAGTTCTGTTCCAGGGGCCCCCGCGGATGG
AGAGAAGGGCTGTGGCTCTGGAAAGGCAATTAAATGGAGGTGTCGATTTTTTAAGGAGTGTTAATAACTA
TTTTCAGAGTGTCATGGCAGAACACAGAGAAAATAAAACAAGTAATAAAATATTAATGGAAAAAATAAAT
TCCTGTGTATTTGGAACGGATTCTAATCACTTTTCTTGCCCGGAGTCATTTTTGACATGCCCGATAACGC
TGGACACACCTGCGAATGGAGTGTTCATGAGAAACTCACAAGGTGCTGAGATATGCTCTCTATATGATAA
GGACACGTTAGTGCAACTTGTTGAAACTGGTGGAGCTCATCCTCTGAGTCGAGAACCTATAACAGAATCA
ATGATTATGAGAAAAGACGAATGTCACTTTGATTCAAAAAAAGAATCCTTTGTTGCAAGTGATGCTTAAA
CTAGTTTAAGCATCACTTGCAACAAAGAGTGACAGAGCCACAGCCC
